Addgene plasmid #84352: pTWIN1-His6-Ssp-Httex1-43Q
Purpose: Expression of the human Huntingtin Exon1 protein containing 43Q in E.coli
Depositing lab: Hilal Lashuel. Depositing organization: Swiss Federal Institute of Technology (EPFL). Publication: An Intein-based Strategy for the Production of Tag-free Huntingtin Exon 1 Proteins Enables New Insights into the Polyglutamine Dependence of Httex1 Aggregation and Fibril Formation. Vieweg S, Ansaloni A, Wang ZM, Warner JB, Lashuel HA. J Biol Chem. 2016 Jun 3;291(23):12074-86. doi: 10.1074/jbc.M116.713982. Epub 2016 Mar 21. PubMed 27002149.
Backbone
  Vector backbone: pTWIN1
  Backbone manufacturer: eBioLabs
  Backbone size w/o insert (bp): 5800
  Total vector size (bp): 6620
  Vector type: Bacterial Expression
Growth in bacteria
  Bacterial resistance: Ampicillin, 100 μg/mL
  Growth temperature: 30°C
  Growth strain: NEB Stable
  Copy number: Low Copy
Gene/Insert
  Gene/Insert name: Huntingtin Exon 1 (alt name: Httex1)
  Species: H. sapiens (human)
  Insert size (bp): 820
  Entrez Gene: HTT (a.k.a. HD, IT15, LOMARS)
  Promoter: T7
  Tag / fusion protein: N-terminal Ssp intein (His-tagged)
  Cloning method: Restriction Enzyme; 5′ cloning site NdeI (not destroyed); 3′ cloning site PstI (not destroyed)
  Sequencing primers: 5′ TAATACGACTCACTATAGG; 3′ TGCTAGTTATTGCTCAGCGG
Terms and licenses: Academic/Nonprofit Terms; Industry Terms: Not Available to Industry
How to cite: pTWIN1-His6-Ssp-Httex1-43Q was a gift from Hilal Lashuel (Addgene plasmid # 84352 ; http://n2t.net/addgene:84352 ; RRID:Addgene_84352)
