[The description below was written by a language model from this plasmid's Addgene catalogue record and pLannotate feature annotations shown in this document.]
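Description:
pTWIN1-His6-Ssp-Httex1-43Q is a bacterial expression plasmid built on the intein-fusion vector pTWIN1, designed to produce human huntingtin exon 1 (Httex1) carrying a 43-glutamine tract in E. coli. It is selected with ampicillin through the β-lactamase gene and replicates from a ColE1/pBR322-type origin. A rop gene and a bom fragment accompany the origin, consistent with the low-copy designation in the catalogue. An M13 phage origin is also present, along with remnants of the tetracycline resistance gene inherited from the backbone.

Expression is driven by a T7 promoter followed directly by a lac operator and the T7 gene 10 ribosome binding site. The plasmid-borne lacI gene supplies repressor, so transcription depends on a host providing T7 RNA polymerase and is inducible with IPTG. A T7 terminator closes the cassette, and rrnB T1 terminators flank the region. The open reading frame, cloned between NdeI and PstI, encodes a His6-tagged Ssp intein fused to the N-terminus of Httex1. The annotation software labels this intein region as DnaB fragments by homology to a mycobacterial protein, and it does not annotate the Httex1 segment itself, which presumably lies in the unlabelled stretch downstream of the intein. The His tag permits affinity capture of the fusion, and intein self-cleavage then releases Httex1 without residual tag residues. According to the associated publication title, such tag-free proteins were used to study how polyglutamine length affects Httex1 aggregation and fibril formation.

The sequenced record is 6,145 nt, shorter than the 6,620 bp total listed in the catalogue, and the record does not explain this difference.
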