Features (pLannotate 1.2.2; 21 found; start..end, strand, type, name):
     30..116     +  terminator     rrnB T1 terminator: Escherichia coli rrnB; transcription terminator T1 from the E. coli rrnB gene
    251..269     +  promoter       T7 promoter: promoter for bacteriophage T7 RNA polymerase
    270..294     +  protein_bind   lac operator: The lac repressor binds to the lac operator to inhibit transcription in E. coli. This inhibition can be relieved by adding lactose or isopropyl-β-D-thiogalactopyranoside (IPTG). lac repressor encoded by lacI
    309..331     +  RBS            RBS: efficient ribosome binding site from bacteriophage T7 gene 10 (Olins and Rangwala, 1989)
    360..707     +  CDS            dnaB (fragment): DNAB_MYCTU - Experimental evidence at protein level: Swiss-Prot protein existence level 1. The intein is an endonuclease. From Mycobacterium tuberculosis (strain ATCC 25618 / H37Rv).
    693..842     +  CDS            dnaB (fragment): DNAB_MYCTU - Experimental evidence at protein level: Swiss-Prot protein existence level 1. The intein is an endonuclease. From Mycobacterium tuberculosis (strain ATCC 25618 / H37Rv).
   1179..1228    +  CDS            SET1 (fragment): solubility-enhancement tag derived from T7 phage gene 10B
   1236..1283    +  terminator     T7 terminator: transcription terminator for bacteriophage T7 RNA polymerase
   1343..1447    +  promoter       AmpR promoter: bla
   1448..2308    +  CDS            AmpR: β-lactamase; bla; confers resistance to ampicillin, carbenicillin, and related antibiotics
   2350..2863    -  rep_origin     M13 ori (sequence partly withheld): M13 bacteriophage origin of replication; arrow indicates direction of (+) strand synthesis
   2974..3562    +  rep_origin     ori: high-copy-number ColE1/pMB1/pBR322/pUC origin of replication
   3739..3829    -  misc_feature   bom (fragment): basis of mobility region from pBR322
   3931..4122    -  CDS            rop: Rop protein, which maintains plasmids at low copy number; rop
   4163..4273    +  CDS            mbeC (fragment): MBEC_ECOLX - Experimental evidence at protein level: Swiss-Prot protein existence level 1. Required for efficient mobilization of ColE1 plasmid and is thus essential to promote the specific transfer of the plasmid during conjugation. Probably functions by inducing DNA bending, helping the MbeA relaxase to melt the DNA around the nic site and cleave the phosphodiester bond. Binds specifically double-stranded DNA (dsDNA) containing the ColE1 oriT but does not recognize the inverted repeat (IR). From Escherichia coli.
   4308..4630    -  CDS            TcR (fragment): tetracycline efflux protein; tet; confers resistance to tetracycline
   4645..4666    -  protein_bind   CAP binding site: CAP binding activates transcription in the presence of cAMP. E. coli catabolite activator protein
   4679..5761    -  CDS            lacI: lac repressor; lacI; The lac repressor binds to the lac operator to inhibit transcription in E. coli. This inhibition can be relieved by adding lactose or isopropyl-β-D-thiogalactopyranoside (IPTG).
   5762..5839    -  promoter       lacI promoter: lacI
   5847..5940    -  CDS            TcR (fragment): tetracycline efflux protein; tet; confers resistance to tetracycline
   5992..6078    +  terminator     rrnB T1 terminator: Escherichia coli rrnB; transcription terminator T1 from the E. coli rrnB gene
>Addgene plasmid #84352 | pTWIN1-His6-Ssp-Httex1-43Q | addgene full sequence | sequence record 200848 | Addgene NGS Result
AAACTGCCAGGAATTAATTCCCCAGGCATCAAATAAAACGAAAGGCTCAGTCGAAAGACTGGGCCTTTCG
TTTTATCTGTTGTTTGTCGGTGAACGCTCTCCTGAGTAGGACAAATCCGCCGGGAGCGGATTTGAACGTT
GCGAAGCAACGGCCCGGAGGGTGGCGGGCAGGACGCCCGCCATAAACTGCCAGGAATTGGGGATCGGAAT
TAATTCCCGGTTTAAACCGGGGATCTCGATCCCGCGAAATTAATACGACTCACTATAGGGGAATTGTGAG
CGGATAACAATTCCCCTCTAGAAATAATTTTGTTTAACTTTAAGAAGGAGATATACATATGCATCATCAT
CATCACCATAGCGGTGCAATTAGCGGTGATAGCCTGATTAGCCTGGCAAGCACCGGTAAACGTGTTAGCA
TTAAAGATCTGCTGGATGAGAAAGATTTTGAGATTTGGGCCATTAACGAGCAGACCATGAAACTGGAAAG
CGCAAAAGTTAGCCGTGTTTTTTGCACCGGTAAAAAACTGGTGTATATCCTGAAAACCCGTCTGGGTCGT
ACCATTAAAGCAACCGCAAATCATCGTTTTCTGACCATTGATGGTTGGAAACGTCTGGATGAACTGAGCC
TGAAAGAACATATTGCACTGCCTCGTAAACTGGAAAGTAGCAGCCTGCAACTGAGTCCGGAAATTGAAAA
ACTGAGCCAGAGCGATATCTATTGGGATAGCATTGTTAGCATTACCGAAACCGGTGTTGAAGAAGTTTTT
GATCTGACCGTTCCGGGTCCGCACAATTTTGTTGCAAATGATATTATTGTGCACAACGCCACCCTGGAAA
AACTGATGAAAGCATTTGAAAGCCTGAAAAGCTTTCAGCAGCAGCAACAACAGCAGCAACAGCAACAGCA
GCAGCAGCAGCAACAACAGCAGCAGCAACAGCAACAACAACAACAACAGCAGCAACAACAGCAACAGCAG
CAACAACAACAGCAACAGCAACAACCGCCTCCGCCTCCGCCACCTCCTCCTCCACCACAGCTGCCTCAGC
CTCCGCCTCAGGCACAGCCTCTGCTGCCACAGCCTCAGCCACCTCCACCGCCTCCACCTCCACCTCCGGG
TCCGGCAGTTGCAGAAGAACCGCTGCATCGTCCGTAATAACTGCAGGAAGGGGATCCGGCTGCTAACAAA
GCCCGAAAGGAAGCTGAGTTGGCTGCTGCCACCGCTGAGCAATAACTAGCATAACCCCTTGGGGCCTCTA
AACGGGTCTTGAGGGGTTTTTTGCTGAAAGGAGGAACTATATCCGGATAACTACGTCAGGTGGCACTTTT
CGGGGAAATGTGCGCGGAACCCCTATTTGTTTATTTTTCTAAATACATTCAAATATGTATCCGCTCATGA
GACAATAACCCTGATAAATGCTTCAATAATATTGAAAAAGGAAGAGTATGAGTATTCAACATTTCCGTGT
CGCCCTTATTCCCTTTTTTGCGGCATTTTGCCTTCCTGTTTTTGCTCACCCAGAAACGCTGGTGAAAGTA
AAAGATGCTGAAGATCAGTTGGGTGCACGAGTGGGTTACATCGAACTGGATCTCAACAGCGGTAAGATCC
TTGAGAGTTTTCGCCCCGAAGAACGTTTCCCAATGATGAGCACTTTTAAAGTTCTGCTATGTGGCGCGGT
ATTATCCCGTGTTGACGCCGGGCAAGAGCAACTCGGTCGCCGCATACACTATTCTCAGAATGACTTGGTT
GAGTACTCACCAGTCACAGAAAAGCATCTTACGGATGGCATGACAGTAAGAGAATTATGCAGTGCTGCCA
TAACCATGAGTGATAACACTGCGGCCAACTTACTTCTGACAACGATCGGAGGACCGAAGGAGCTAACCGC
TTTTTTGCACAACATGGGGGATCATGTAACTCGCCTTGATCGTTGGGAACCGGAGCTGAATGAAGCCATA
CCAAACGACGAGCGTGACACCACGATGCCTGTAGCAATGGCAACAACGTTGCGCAAACTATTAACTGGCG
AACTACTTACTCTAGCTTCCCGGCAACAATTAATAGACTGGATGGAGGCGGATAAAGTTGCAGGACCACT
TCTGCGCTCGGCCCTTCCGGCTGGCTGGTTTATTGCTGATAAATCTGGAGCCGGTGAGCGTGGGTCTCGC
GGTATCATTGCAGCACTGGGGCCAGATGGTAAGCCCTCCCGTATCGTAGTTATCTACACGACGGGGAGTC
AGGCAACTATGGATGAACGAAATAGACAGATCGCTGAGATAGGTGCCTCACTGATTAAGCATTGGTAACT
GTCAGACCAAGTTTACTCATATATACTTTAGATTGATT
[38 nt withheld, positions 2349-2386]
A
[37 nt withheld, positions 2388-2424]
ATTTTGTTAAAATTCGCGTTAAATTTTTGTTAAATCAGCTCATTTTTTAACCAATAGGCCGAAATCGGCA
AAATCCCTTATAAATCAAAAGAATAGCCCGAGATAGGGT
[37 nt withheld, positions 2534-2570]
AAAGAACGTGGACTCCAACGTCAAAGG
[141 nt withheld, positions 2598-2738]
G
[125 nt withheld, positions 2740-2864]
AAAGGATCTAGGTGAAGATCCTTTTTGATAATCTCATGACCAAAATCCCTTAACGTGAGTTTTCGTTCCA
CTGAGCGTCAGACCCCGTAGAAAAGATCAAAGGATCTTCTTGAGATCCTTTTTTTCTGCGCGTAATCTGC
TGCTTGCAAACAAAAAAACCACCGCTACCAGCGGTGGTTTGTTTGCCGGATCAAGAGCTACCAACTCTTT
TTCCGAAGGTAACTGGCTTCAGCAGAGCGCAGATACCAAATACTGTCCTTCTAGTGTAGCCGTAGTTAGG
CCACCACTTCAAGAACTCTGTAGCACCGCCTACATACCTCGCTCTGCTAATCCTGTTACCAGTGGCTGCT
GCCAGTGGCGATAAGTCGTGTCTTACCGGGTTGGACTCAAGACGATAGTTACCGGATAAGGCGCAGCGGT
CGGGCTGAACGGGGGGTTCGTGCACACAGCCCAGCTTGGAGCGAACGACCTACACCGAACTGAGATACCT
ACAGCGTGAGCTATGAGAAAGCGCCACGCTTCCCGAAGGGAGAAAGGCGGACAGGTATCCGGTAAGCGGC
AGGGTCGGAACAGGAGAGCGCACGAGGGAGCTTCCAGGGGGAAACGCCTGGTATCTTTATAGTCCTGTCG
GGTTTCGCCACCTCTGACTTGAGCGTCGATTTTTGTGATGCTCGTCAGGGGGGCGGAGCCTATGGAAAAA
CGCCAGCAACGCGGCCTTTTTACGGTTCCTGGCCTTTTGCTGGCCTTTTGCTCACATGTTCTTTCCTGCG
TTATCCCCTGATTCTGTGGATAACCGTATTACCGCCTTTGAGTGAGCTGATACCGCTCGCCGCAGCCGAA
CGACCGAGCGCAGCGAGTCAGTGAGCGAGGAAGCTATGGTGCACTCTCAGTACAATCTGCTCTGATGCCG
CATAGTTAAGCCAGTATACACTCCGCTATCGCTACGTGACTGGGTCATGGCTGCGCCCCGACACCCGCCA
ACACCCGCTGACGCGCCCTGACGGGCTTGTCTGCTCCCGGCATCCGCTTACAGACAAGCTGTGACCGTCT
CCGGGAGCTGCATGTGTCAGAGGTTTTCACCGTCATCACCGAAACGCGCGAGGCAGCTGCGGTAAAGCTC
ATCAGCGTGGTCGTGCAGCGATTCACAGATGTCTGCCTGTTCATCCGCGTCCAGCTCGTTGAGTTTCTCC
AGAAGCGTTAATGTCTGGCTTCTGATAAAGCGGGCCATGTTAAGGGCGGTTTTTTCCTGTTTGGTCACTG
ATGCCTCCGTGTAAGGGGGATTTCTGTTCATGGGGGTAATGATACCGATGAAACGAGAGAGGATGCTCAC
GATACGGGTTACTGATGATGAACATGCCCGGTTACTGGAACGTTGTGAGGGTAAACAACTGGCGGTATGG
ATGCGGCGGGACCAGAGAAAAATCACTCAGGGTCAATGCCAGCCGAACGCCAGCAAGACGTAGCCCAGCG
CGTCGGCCGCCATGCCGGCGATAATGGCCTGCTTCTCGCCGAAACGTTTGGTGGCGGGACCAGTGACGAA
GGCTTGAGCGAGGGCGTGCAAGATTCCGAATACCGCAAGCGACAGGCCGATCATCGTCGCGCTCCAGCGA
AAGCGGTCCTCGCCGAAAATGACCCAGAGCGCTGCCGGCACCTGTCCTACGAGTTGCATGATAAAGAAGA
CAGTCATAAGTGCGGCGACGATAGTCATGCCCCGCGCCCACCGGAAGGAGCTGACTGGGTTGAAGGCTCT
CAAGGGCATCGGTCGAGATCCCGGTGCCTAATGAGTGAGCTAACTTACATTAATTGCGTTGCGCTCACTG
CCCGCTTTCCAGTCGGGAAACCTGTCGTGCCAGCTGCATTAATGAATCGGCCAACGCGCGGGGAGAGGCG
GTTTGCGTATTGGGCGCCAGGGTGGTTTTTCTTTTCACCAGTGAGACGGGCAACAGCTGATTGCCCTTCA
CCGCCTGGCCCTGAGAGAGTTGCAGCAAGCGGTCCACGCTGGTTTGCCCCAGCAGGCGAAAATCCTGTTT
GATGGTGGTTAACGGCGGGATATAACATGAGCTGTCTTCGGTATCGTCGTATCCCACTACCGAGATATCC
GCACCAACGCGCAGCCCGGACTCGGTAATGGCGCGCATTGCGCCCAGCGCCATCTGATCGTTGGCAACCA
GCATCGCAGTGGGAACGATGCCCTCATTCAGCATTTGCATGGTTTGTTGAAAACCGGACATGGCACTCCA
GTCGCCTTCCCGTTCCGCTATCGGCTGAATTTGATTGCGAGTGAGATATTTATGCCAGCCAGCCAGACGC
AGACGCGCCGAGACAGAACTTAATGGGCCCGCTAACAGCGCGATTTGCTGGTGACCCAATGCGACCAGAT
GCTCCACGCCCAGTCGCGTACCGTCTTCATGGGAGAAAATAATACTGTTGATGGGTGTCTGGTCAGAGAC
ATCAAGAAATAACGCCGGAACATTAGTGCAGGCAGCTTCCACAGCAATGGCATCCTGGTCATCCAGCGGA
TAGTTAATGATCAGCCCACTGACGCGTTGCGCGAGAAGATTGTGCACCGCCGCTTTACAGGCTTCGACGC
CGCTTCGTTCTACCATCGACACCACCACGCTGGCACCCAGTTGATCGGCGCGAGATTTAATCGCCGCGAC
AATTTGCGACGGCGCGTGCAGGGCCAGACTGGAGGTGGCAACGCCAATCAGCAACGACTGTTTGCCCGCC
AGTTGTTGTGCCACGCGGTTGGGAATGTAATTCAGCTCCGCCATCGCCGCTTCCACTTTTTCCCGCGTTT
TCGCAGAAACGTGGCTGGCCTGGTTCACCACGCGGGAAACGGTCTGATAAGAGACACCGGCATACTCTGC
GACATCGTATAACGTTACTGGTTTCACATTCACCACCCTGAATTGACTCTCTTCCGGGCGCTATCATGCC
ATACCGCGAAAGGTTTTGCGCCATTCGATGGTGTCCGGGATCTCGACGCTCTCCCTTATGCGACTCCTGC
ATTAGGAAGCAGCCCAGTAGTAGGTTGAGGCCGTTGAGCACCGCCGCCGCAAGGAATGGTGCATGCCGGC
ATGCCGCCCTTTCGTCTTCAAGAATTAATTCCCAATTCCCCAGGCATCAAATAAAACGAAAGGCTCAGTC
GAAAGACTGGGCCTTTCGTTTTATCTGTTGTTTGTCGGTGAACGCTCTCCTGAGTAGGACAAATCCGCCG
GGAGCGGATTTGAACGTTGCGAAGCAACGGCCCGGAGGGTGGCGGGCAGGACGCCCGCCAT
