>Addgene plasmid #84352 | pTWIN1-His6-Ssp-Httex1-43Q | depositor partial sequence | sequence record 160938 | T7 primer
CTANAAATATTTTGTTTACTTTAAGAAAGGAGATATACATATGCATCATCATCCTCACCATAGCGGTGCA
ATTAGCGGTGATAGCCTGATTAGCCTGGCAAGCACCGGTAAACGTGTTAGCATTAAAGATCTGCTGGATG
AGAAAGATTTTGAGATTTGGGCCATTAACGAGCAGACCATGAAACTGGAAAGCGCAAAAGTTAGCCGTGT
TTTTTGCACCGGTAAAAAACTGGTGTATATCCTGAAAACCCGTCTGGGTCGTACCATTAAAGCAACCGCA
AATCATCGTTTTCTGACCATTGATGGTTGGAAACGTCTGGATGAACTGAGCCTGAAAGAACATATTGCAC
TGCCTCGTAAACTGGAAAGTAGCAGCCTGCAACTGAGTCCGGAAATTGAAAAACTGAGCCAGAGCGATAT
CTATTGGGATAGCATTGTTAGCATTACCGAAACCGGTGTTGAAGAAGTTTTTGATCTGACCGTTCCGGGT
CCGCACAATTTTGTTGCAAATGATATTATTGTGCACAACGCCACCCTGGAAAAACTGATGAAAGCATTTG
AAAGCCTGAAAAGCTTTCAGCAGCAGCAACAACAGCAGCAACAGCAACAGCAGCAGCAGCAGCAACAACA
GCAGCAGCAACAGCAACAACAACAACAACAGCAGCAACAACAGCAACAGCAGCAACAACAACAGCAACAG
CAACAACCGCCTCCGCCTCCGCCACCTCCTCCTCCACCACAGCTGCCTCAGCCTCCGCCTCAGGCACAGC
CTCTGCTGCCACAGCCTCAGCCACCTCCACCGCCTCCACCTCCACCTCCGGGTCCGGCAGTTGCAGAAGA
ACCGCTGCATCGTCCGTAATAACTGCAGGAAGGGGATCCGGCTGCTAACAAAGCCCGAAAGGAAGCTGAG
TTGGCTGCTGCCACCGCTGAGCAATAACTAGCATAACCCCTTGGGGCCTCTAAACGGNNCTTGAGGGGTT
TTTTTGCTGAAAGGAGGAACTATATCCGGGATAACTACGTCANGGGGGCACTTTTNNNGGGAAATGNNNC
NNGNAANCCCTANTTGGTTAATTTTTCCNAAA
